Addgene plasmid #51625: pREDIA
Purpose: E. coli genome modification
Depositing lab: Sheng Yang. Depositing organization: CAS Center for Excellence in Molecular Plant Sciences ("CEMPS"). Publication: High-Efficiency Scarless Genetic Modification in Escherichia coli by Using Lambda Red Recombination and I-SceI Cleavage. Yang J, Sun B, Huang H, Jiang Y, Diao L, Chen B, Xu C, Wang X, Liu J, Jiang W, Yang S. Appl Environ Microbiol. 2014 Jul 1;80(13):3826-3834. Epub 2014 Apr 18. 10.1128/AEM.00313-14 PubMed 24747889.
Backbone
  Vector backbone: pKD46
  Backbone size w/o insert (bp): 6300
  Vector type: Bacterial Expression ; Red recombinase and I-SceI endonuclease
Growth in bacteria
  Bacterial resistance: Ampicillin, 50 μg/mL
  Growth temperature: 30°C
  Growth strain: DH5alpha
  Growth instructions: Culture the plate in 30 C or 28 C for 24h or up to 48h to see if any colonies appear. LB +1% glucose plate, or SOC plate improve growth.
  Copy number: Low Copy
Gene/Insert
  Gene/Insert name: I-SceI (alt name: mitochondrial intron of Saccharomyces cerevisiae)
  Species: S. cerevisiae (budding yeast)
  Insert size (bp): 3000
  Entrez Gene: SCEI (a.k.a. Q0160)
  Promoter: pRha
  Cloning method: Restriction Enzyme; 5′ cloning site NcoI (not destroyed); 3′ cloning site NcoI (not destroyed)
  Sequencing primers: 5′ none
Resource information
  A portion of this plasmid was derived from a plasmid made by: pUC19RP12 Nucl. Acids Res. (1999) 27 (22): 4409-4415. György Pósfai, Institute of Biochemistry, Biological Research Center, H-6701 Szeged, Hungary
Terms and licenses: Academic/Nonprofit Terms; Industry Terms: Not Available to Industry
How to cite: pREDIA was a gift from Sheng Yang (Addgene plasmid # 51625 ; http://n2t.net/addgene:51625 ; RRID:Addgene_51625)
