[The description below was written by a language model from this plasmid's Addgene catalogue record and pLannotate feature annotations shown in this document.]
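Description:
pREDIA is a low-copy bacterial helper plasmid for scarless genome modification in Escherichia coli, built on the pKD46 backbone. It replicates from the pSC101 origin with its cognate Rep101 (RepA) protein and is selected with ampicillin through the β-lactamase gene under its native promoter. The record lists propagation at reduced temperature, which fits the temperature-sensitive replicon generally associated with pKD46, although temperature sensitivity is not itself annotated in the feature table. The annotated sequence is about 9 kb, matching a roughly 6.3 kb backbone plus a roughly 3 kb insert.

The plasmid carries two independently inducible modules. The first, inherited from pKD46, places the λ Red genes gam, bet and exo under the araBAD promoter with the divergently transcribed araC regulator, followed by the λ tL3 terminator. On arabinose induction, Gam blocks host RecBCD nuclease, Exo resects double-stranded DNA to give 3′ single-stranded tails, and Beta pairs these with homologous chromosomal targets. The second module, inserted at an NcoI site, comprises the rhaR and rhaS activator genes, the rhamnose-inducible and glucose-repressible rhaB promoter, and the coding sequence for I-SceI, the homing endonuclease from a Saccharomyces cerevisiae mitochondrial intron; the annotation tool flags this as a partial match to the reference protein. Part of the plasmid derives from an earlier I-SceI construct, pUC19RP12.

Together these modules support a two-step strategy from a single plasmid. Red recombination first integrates a cassette bearing an I-SceI recognition site. Rhamnose-induced cleavage at that site then creates a chromosomal double-strand break, which drives a second recombination that removes the marker and leaves no scar.
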