Features (pLannotate 1.2.2; 14 found; start..end, strand, type, name):
     11..889     -  CDS            araC: L-arabinose regulatory protein; araC
    916..1200    +  promoter       araBAD promoter: araBAD; promoter of the L-arabinose operon of E. coli; the araC regulatory gene is transcribed in the opposite direction (Guzman et al., 1995)
   1244..1660    +  CDS            Gam: inhibitor of the host RecBCD nuclease in the λ Red system; gam; protects the double-stranded DNA substrate for recombination
   1666..2451    +  CDS            Beta: single-stranded DNA binding recombinase in the λ Red system; bet; mediates pairing of a single-stranded DNA with a complementary target
   2448..3128    +  CDS            Exo: 5' to 3' double-stranded DNA exonuclease in the λ Red system; exo; creates 3' single-stranded DNA tails
   3129..3373    +  terminator     λ tL3 terminator: transcription terminator tL3 from phage λ
   3406..4254    -  CDS            rhaR: transcriptional activator of rhaR and rhaS; E. coli rhaR; needed for rhamnose-dependent activation of the rhaB promoter
   4328..5164    -  CDS            rhaS: positive regulator of the rhaB promoter; E. coli rhaS; activated by L-rhamnose
   5310..5428    +  promoter       rhaB promoter: promoter of the E. coli rhaBAD operon, conferring tight induction with L-rhamnose and repression with D-glucose in the presence of RhaR and RhaS (Giacalone et al., 2006)
   5457..6083    +  CDS            SCEI (fragment): SCE1_YEAST - Also known as OMEGA, SECY. Experimental evidence at protein level: Swiss-Prot protein existence level 1. Mitochondrial DNA endonuclease involved in intron homing. It introduces a specific double-strand break in the DNA of the 21S rRNA gene and thus mediates the insertion of an intron, containing its own coding sequence (group I intron), into an intronless gene. Specifically recognizes and cleaves the sequence 5'-TAGGGATAACAGGGTAAT-3'. From Saccharomyces cerevisiae (strain ATCC 204508 / S288c) (Baker's yeast).
   6197..7147    -  CDS            Rep101: RepA protein needed for replication with the pSC101 origin; rep101
   7195..7417    -  rep_origin     pSC101 ori: low-copy replication origin that requires the Rep101 protein
   8039..8899    -  CDS            AmpR: β-lactamase; bla; confers resistance to ampicillin, carbenicillin, and related antibiotics
   8900..9004    -  promoter       AmpR promoter: bla
>Addgene plasmid #51625 | pREDIA | depositor full sequence | sequence record 91429 | pREDIA
CATCGATTTATTATGACAACTTGACGGCTACATCATTCACTTTTTCTTCACAACCGGCACGGAACTCGCT
CGGGCTGGCCCCGGTGCATTTTTTAAATACCCGCGAGAAATAGAGTTGATCGTCAAAACCAACATTGCGA
CCGACGGTGGCGATAGGCATCCGGGTGGTGCTCAAAAGCAGCTTCGCCTGGCTGATACGTTGGTCCTCGC
GCCAGCTTAAGACGCTAATCCCTAACTGCTGGCGGAAAAGATGTGACAGACGCGACGGCGACAAGCAAAC
ATGCTGTGCGACGCTGGCGATATCAAAATTGCTGTCTGCCAGGTGATCGCTGATGTACTGACAAGCCTCG
CGTACCCGATTATCCATCGGTGGATGGAGCGACTCGTTAATCGCTTCCATGCGCCGCAGTAACAATTGCT
CAAGCAGATTTATCGCCAGCAGCTCCGAATAGCGCCCTTCCCCTTGCCCGGCGTTAATGATTTGCCCAAA
CAGGTCGCTGAAATGCGGCTGGTGCGCTTCATCCGGGCGAAAGAACCCCGTATTGGCAAATATTGACGGC
CAGTTAAGCCATTCATGCCAGTAGGCGCGCGGACGAAAGTAAACCCACTGGTGATACCATTCGCGAGCCT
CCGGATGACGACCGTAGTGATGAATCTCTCCTGGCGGGAACAGCAAAATATCACCCGGTCGGCAAACAAA
TTCTCGTCCCTGATTTTTCACCACCCCCTGACCGCGAATGGTGAGATTGAGAATATAACCTTTCATTCCC
AGCGGTCGGTCGATAAAAAAATCGAGATAACCGTTGGCCTCAATCGGCGTTAAACCCGCCACCAGATGGG
CATTAAACGAGTATCCCGGCAGCAGGGGATCATTTTGCGCTTCAGCCATACTTTTCATACTCCCGCCATT
CAGAGAAGAAACCAATTGTCCATATTGCATCAGACATTGCCGTCACTGCGTCTTTTACTGGCTCTTCTCG
CTAACCAAACCGGTAACCCCGCTTATTAAAAGCATTCTGTAACAAAGCGGGACCAAAGCCATGACAAAAA
CGCGTAACAAAAGTGTCTATAATCACGGCAGAAAAGTCCACATTGATTATTTGCACGGCGTCACACTTTG
CTATGCCATAGCATTTTTATCCATAAGATTAGCGGATCCTACCTGACGCTTTTTATCGCAACTCTCTACT
GTTTCTCCATACCCGTTTTTTTGGGAATTCGAGCTCTAAGGAGGTTATAAAAAATGGATATTAATACTGA
AACTGAGATCAAGCAAAAGCATTCACTAACCCCCTTTCCTGTTTTCCTAATCAGCCCGGCATTTCGCGGG
CGATATTTTCACAGCTATTTCAGGAGTTCAGCCATGAACGCTTATTACATTCAGGATCGTCTTGAGGCTC
AGAGCTGGGCGCGTCACTACCAGCAGCTCGCCCGTGAAGAGAAAGAGGCAGAACTGGCAGACGACATGGA
AAAAGGCCTGCCCCAGCACCTGTTTGAATCGCTATGCATCGATCATTTGCAACGCCACGGGGCCAGCAAA
AAATCCATTACCCGTGCGTTTGATGACGATGTTGAGTTTCAGGAGCGCATGGCAGAACACATCCGGTACA
TGGTTGAAACCATTGCTCACCACCAGGTTGATATTGATTCAGAGGTATAAAACGAATGAGTACTGCACTC
GCAACGCTGGCTGGGAAGCTGGCTGAACGTGTCGGCATGGATTCTGTCGACCCACAGGAACTGATCACCA
CTCTTCGCCAGACGGCATTTAAAGGTGATGCCAGCGATGCGCAGTTCATCGCATTACTGATCGTTGCCAA
CCAGTACGGCCTTAATCCGTGGACGAAAGAAATTTACGCCTTTCCTGATAAGCAGAATGGCATCGTTCCG
GTGGTGGGCGTTGATGGCTGGTCCCGCATCATCAATGAAAACCAGCAGTTTGATGGCATGGACTTTGAGC
AGGACAATGAATCCTGTACATGCCGGATTTACCGCAAGGACCGTAATCATCCGATCTGCGTTACCGAATG
GATGGATGAATGCCGCCGCGAACCATTCAAAACTCGCGAAGGCAGAGAAATCACGGGGCCGTGGCAGTCG
CATCCCAAACGGATGTTACGTCATAAAGCCATGATTCAGTGTGCCCGTCTGGCCTTCGGATTTGCTGGTA
TCTATGACAAGGATGAAGCCGAGCGCATTGTCGAAAATACTGCATACACTGCAGAACGTCAGCCGGAACG
CGACATCACTCCGGTTAACGATGAAACCATGCAGGAGATTAACACTCTGCTGATCGCCCTGGATAAAACA
TGGGATGACGACTTATTGCCGCTCTGTTCCCAGATATTTCGCCGCGACATTCGTGCATCGTCAGAACTGA
CACAGGCCGAAGCAGTAAAAGCTCTTGGATTCCTGAAACAGAAAGCCGCAGAGCAGAAGGTGGCAGCATG
ACACCGGACATTATCCTGCAGCGTACCGGGATCGATGTGAGAGCTGTCGAACAGGGGGATGATGCGTGGC
ACAAATTACGGCTCGGCGTCATCACCGCTTCAGAAGTTCACAACGTGATAGCAAAACCCCGCTCCGGAAA
GAAGTGGCCTGACATGAAAATGTCCTACTTCCACACCCTGCTTGCTGAGGTTTGCACCGGTGTGGCTCCG
GAAGTTAACGCTAAAGCACTGGCCTGGGGAAAACAGTACGAGAACGACGCCAGAACCCTGTTTGAATTCA
CTTCCGGCGTGAATGTTACTGAATCCCCGATCATCTATCGCGACGAAAGTATGCGTACCGCCTGCTCTCC
CGATGGTTTATGCAGTGACGGCAACGGCCTTGAACTGAAATGCCCGTTTACCTCCCGGGATTTCATGAAG
TTCCGGCTCGGTGGTTTCGAGGCCATAAAGTCAGCTTACATGGCCCAGGTGCAGTACAGCATGTGGGTGA
CGCGAAAAAATGCCTGGTACTTTGCCAACTATGACCCGCGTATGAAGCGTGAAGGCCTGCATTATGTCGT
GATTGAGCGGGATGAAAAGTACATGGCGAGTTTTGACGAGATCGTGCCGGAGTTCATCGAAAAAATGGAC
GAGGCACTGGCTGAAATTGGTTTTGTATTTGGGGAGCAATGGCGATGACGCATCCTCACGATAATATCCG
GGTAGGCGCAATCACTTTCGTCTACTCCGTTACAAAGCGAGGCTGGGTATTTCCCGGCCTTTCTGTTATC
CGAAATCCACTGAAAGCACAGCGGCTGGCTGAGGAGATAAATAATAAACGAGGGGCTGTATGCACAAAGC
ATCTTCTGTTGAGTTAAGAACGAGTATCGAGATGGCACATAGCCTTGCTCAAATTGGAATCAGGTTTGTG
CCAATACCAGTAGAAACAGACGAAGAATCCATGGGGCATGGCGAATTAATCTTTCTGCGAATTGAGATGA
CGCCACTGGCTGGGCGTCATCCCGGTTTCCCGGGTAAACACCACCGAAAAATAGTTACTATCTTCAAAGC
CACATTCGGTCGAAATATCACTGATTAACAGGCGGCTATGCTGGAGAAGATATTGCGCATGACACACTCT
GACCTGTCGCAGATATTGATTGATGGTCATTCCAGTCTGCTGGCGAAATTGCTGACGCAAAACGCGCTCA
CTGCACGATGCCTCATCACAAAATTTATCCAGCGCAAAGGGACTTTTCAGGCTAGCCGCCAGCCGGGTAA
TCAGCTTATCCAGCAACGTTTCGCTGGATGTTGGCGGCAACGAATCACTGGTGTAACGATGGCGATTCAG
CAACATCACCAACTGCCCGAACAGCAACTCAGCCATTTCGTTAGCAAACGGCACATGCTGACTACTTTCA
TGCTCAAGCTGACCGATAACCTGCCGCGCCTGCGCCATCCCCATGCTACCTAAGCGCCAGTGTGGTTGCC
CTGCGCTGGCGTTAAATCCCGGAATCGCCCCCTGCCAGTCAAGATTCAGCTTCAGACGCTCCGGGCAATA
AATAATATTCTGCAAAACCAGATCGTTAACGGAAGCGTAGGAGTGTTTATCGTCAGCATGAATGTAAAAG
AGATCGCCACGGGTAATGCGATAAGGGCGATCGTTGAGTACATGCAGGCCATTACCGCGCCAGACAATCA
CCAGCTCACAAAAATCATGTGTATGTTCAGCAAAGACATCTTGCGGATAACGGTCAGCCACAGCGACTGC
CTGCTGGTCGCTGGCAAAAAAATCATCTTTGAGAAGTTTTAACTGATGCGCCACCGTGGCTACCTCGGCC
AGAGAACGAAGTTGATTATTCGCAATATGGCGTACAAATACGTTGAGAAGATTCGCGTTATTGCAGAAAG
CCATCCCGTCCCTGGCGAATATCACGCGGTGACCAGTTAAACTCTCGGCGAAAAAGCGTCGAAAAGTGGT
TACTGTCGCTGAATCCACAGCGATAGGCGATGTCAGTAACGCTGGCCTCGCTGTGGCGTAGCAGATGTCG
GGCTTTCATCAGTCGCAGGCGGTTCAGGTATCGCTGAGGCGTCAGTCCCGTTTGCTGCTTAAGCTGCCGA
TGTAGCGTACGCAGTGAAAGAGAAAATTGATCCGCCACGGCATCCCAATTCACCTCATCGGCAAAATGGT
CCTCCAGCCAGGCCAGAAGCAAGTTGAGACGTGATGCGCTGTTTTCCAGGTTCTCCTGCAAACTGCTTTT
ACGCAGCAAGAGCAGTAATTGCATAAACAAGATCTCGCGACTGGCGGTCGAGGGTAAATCATTTTCCCCT
TCCTGCTGTTCCATCTGTGCAACCAGCTGTCGCACCTGCTGCAATACGCTGTGGTTAACGCGCCAGTGAG
ACGGATACTGCCCATCCAGCTCTTGTGGCAGCAACTGATTCAGCCCGGCGAGAAACTGAAATCGATCCGG
CGAGCGATACAGCACATTGGTCAGACACAGATTATCGGTATGTTCATACAGATGCCGATCATGATCGCGT
ACGAAACAGACCGTGCCACCGGTGATGGTATAGGGCTGCCCATTAAACACATGAATACCCGTGCCATGTT
CGACAATCACAATTTCATGAAAATCATGATGATGTTCAGGAAAATCCGCCTGCGGGAGCCGGGGTTCTAT
CGCCACGGACGCGTTACCAGACGGAAAAAAATCCACACTATGTAATACGGTCATACTGGCCTCCTGATGT
CGTCAACACGGCGAAATAGTAATCACGAGGTCAGGTTCTTACCTTAAATTTTCGACGGAAAACCACGTAA
AAAACGTCGATTTTTCAAGATACAGCGTGAATTTTCAGGAAATGCGGTGAGCATCACATCACCACAATTC
AGCAAATTGTGAACATCATCACGTTCATCTTTCCCTGGTTGCCAATGGCCCATTTTCCTGTCAGTAACGA
GAAGGTCGCGAATTCAGGCGCTTTTTAGACTGGTCGTAATGAAATTCAGCAGGATCACATATGCATCAAA
AAAACCAGGTAATGAACCTGGGTCCGAACTCTAAACTGCTGAAAGAATACAAATCCCAGCTGATCGAACT
GAACATCGAACAGTTCGAAGCAGGTATCGGTCTGATCCTGGGTGATGCTTACATCCGTTCTCGTGATGAA
GGTAAAACCTACTGTATGCAGTTCGAGTGGAAAAACAAAGCATACATGGACCACGTATGTCTGCTGTACG
ATCAGTGGGTACTGTCTTTCAAACACCAAGCTTTCAACAAACTGGCTAACCTGTTCATCGTTAACAACAA
AAAAACCATCCCGAACAACCTGGTTGAAAACTACCTGACCCCGATGTCTCTGGCATACTGGTTCATGGAT
GATGGTGGTAAATGGGATTACAACAAAAACTCTACCAACAAATCGATCGTACTGAACACCCAGTCTTTCA
CTTTCGAAGAAGTAGAATACCTGGTTAAGGGTCTGCGTAACAAATTCCAACTGAACTGTTACGTAAAAAT
CAACAAAAACAAACCGATCATCTACATCGATTCTATGTCTTACCTGATCTTCTACAACCTGATCAAACCG
TACCTGATCCCGCAGATGATGTACAAACTGCCGAACACTATCTCCTCCGAAACTTTCCTGAAATAATAAC
CATGGGTATGGACAGTTTTCCCTTTGATATGTAACGGTGAACAGTTGTTCTACTTTTGTTTGTTAGTCTT
GATGCTTCACTGATAGATACAAGAGCCATAAGAACCTCAGATCCTTCCGTATTTAGCCAGTATGTTCTCT
AGTGTGGTTCGTTGTTTTTGCGTGAGCCATGAGAACGAACCATTGAGATCATACTTACTTTGCATGTCAC
TCAAAAATTTTGCCTCAAAACTGGTGAGCTGAATTTTTGCAGTTAAAGCATCGTGTAGTGTTTTTCTTAG
TCCGTTACGTAGGTAGGAATCTGATGTAATGGTTGTTGGTATTTTGTCACCATTCATTTTTATCTGGTTG
TTCTCAAGTTCGGTTACGAGATCCATTTGTCTATCTAGTTCAACTTGGAAAATCAACGTATCAGTCGGGC
GGCCTCGCTTATCAACCACCAATTTCATATTGCTGTAAGTGTTTAAATCTTTACTTATTGGTTTCAAAAC
CCATTGGTTAAGCCTTTTAAACTCATGGTAGTTATTTTCAAGCATTAACATGAACTTAAATTCATCAAGG
CTAATCTCTATATTTGCCTTGTGAGTTTTCTTTTGTGTTAGTTCTTTTAATAACCACTCATAAATCCTCA
TAGAGTATTTGTTTTCAAAAGACTTAACATGTTCCAGATTATATTTTATGAATTTTTTTAACTGGAAAAG
ATAAGGCAATATCTCTTCACTAAAAACTAATTCTAATTTTTCGCTTGAGAACTTGGCATAGTTTGTCCAC
TGGAAAATCTCAAAGCCTTTAACCAAAGGATTCCTGATTTCCACAGTTCTCGTCATCAGCTCTCTGGTTG
CTTTAGCTAATACACCATAAGCATTTTCCCTACTGATGTTCATCATCTGAGCGTATTGGTTATAAGTGAA
CGATACCGTCCGTTCTTTCCTTGTAGGGTTTTCAATCGTGGGGTTGAGTAGTGCCACACAGCATAAAATT
AGCTTGGTTTCATGCTCCGTTAAGTCATAGCGACTAATCGCTAGTTCATTTGCTTTGAAAACAACTAATT
CAGACATACATCTCAATTGGTCTAGGTGATTTTAATCACTATACCAATTGAGATGGGCTAGTCAATGATA
ATTACTAGTCCTTTTCCTTTGAGTTGTGGGTATCTGTAAATTCTGCTAGACCTTTGCTGGAAAACTTGTA
AATTCTGCTAGACCCTCTGTAAATTCCGCTAGACCTTTGTGTGTTTTTTTTGTTTATATTCAAGTGGTTA
TAATTTATAGAATAAAGAAAGAATAAAAAAAGATAAAAAGAATAGATCCCAGCCCTGTGTATAACTCACT
ACTTTAGTCAGTTCCGCAGTATTACAAAAGGATGTCGCAAACGCTGTTTGCTCCTCTACAAAACAGACCT
TAAAACCCTAAAGGCTTAAGTAGCACCCTCGCAAGCTCGGTTGCGGCCGCAATCGGGCAAATCGCTGAAT
ATTCCTTTTGTCTCCGACCATCAGGCACCTGAGTCGCTGTCTTTTTCGTGACATTCAGTTCGCTGCGCTC
ACGGCTCTGGCAGTGAATGGGGGTAAATGGCACTACAGGCGCCTTTTATGGATTCATGCAAGGAAACTAC
CCATAATACAAGAAAAGCCCGTCACGGGCTTCTCAGGGCGTTTTATGGCGGGTCTGCTATGTGGTGCTAT
CTGACTTTTTGCTGTTCAGCAGTTCCTGCCCTCTGATTTTCCAGTCTGACCACTTCGGATTATCCCGTGA
CAGGTCATTCAGACTGGCTAATGCACCCAGTAAGGCAGCGGTATCATCAACGGGGTCTGACGCTCAGTGG
AACGAAAACTCACGTTAAGGGATTTTGGTCATGAGATTATCAAAAAGGATCTTCACCTAGATCCTTTTAA
ATTAAAAATGAAGTTTTAAATCAATCTAAAGTATATATGAGTAAACTTGGTCTGACAGTTACCAATGCTT
AATCAGTGAGGCACCTATCTCAGCGATCTGTCTATTTCGTTCATCCATAGTTGCCTGACTCCCCGTCGTG
TAGATAACTACGATACGGGAGGGCTTACCATCTGGCCCCAGTGCTGCAATGATACCGCGAGACCCACGCT
CACCGGCTCCAGATTTATCAGCAATAAACCAGCCAGCCGGAAGGGCCGAGCGCAGAAGTGGTCCTGCAAC
TTTATCCGCCTCCATCCAGTCTATTAATTGTTGCCGGGAAGCTAGAGTAAGTAGTTCGCCAGTTAATAGT
TTGCGCAACGTTGTTGCCATTGCTACAGGCATCGTGGTGTCACGCTCGTCGTTTGGTATGGCTTCATTCA
GCTCCGGTTCCCAACGATCAAGGCGAGTTACATGATCCCCCATGTTGTGCAAAAAAGCGGTTAGCTCCTT
CGGTCCTCCGATCGTTGTCAGAAGTAAGTTGGCCGCAGTGTTATCACTCATGGTTATGGCAGCACTGCAT
AATTCTCTTACTGTCATGCCATCCGTAAGATGCTTTTCTGTGACTGGTGAGTACTCAACCAAGTCATTCT
GAGAATAGTGTATGCGGCGACCGAGTTGCTCTTGCCCGGCGTCAATACGGGATAATACCGCGCCACATAG
CAGAACTTTAAAAGTGCTCATCATTGGAAAACGTTCTTCGGGGCGAAAACTCTCAAGGATCTTACCGCTG
TTGAGATCCAGTTCGATGTAACCCACTCGTGCACCCAACTGATCTTCAGCATCTTTTACTTTCACCAGCG
TTTCTGGGTGAGCAAAAACAGGAAGGCAAAATGCCGCAAAAAAGGGAATAAGGGCGACACGGAAATGTTG
AATACTCATACTCTTCCTTTTTCAATATTATTGAAGCATTTATCAGGGTTATTGTCTCATGAGCGGATAC
ATATTTGAATGTATTTAGAAAAATAAACAAATAGGGGTTCCGCGCACATTTCCCCGAAAAGTGCCACCTG
