>Addgene plasmid #51625 | pREDIA | addgene partial sequence | sequence record 113848 | tL3 term-F 5'-CACAAAGCATCTTCTGTTGAGT-3'
AAAGTTTCGGAGGAGATAGTGTTCGGCAGTTTGTACATCATCTGCGGGATCAGGTACGGTTTGATCAGGT
TGTAGAAGATCAGGTAAGACATAGAATCGATGTAGATGATCGGTTTGTTTTTGTTGATTTTTACGTAACA
GTTCAGTTGGAATTTNTTACNCAGACCCTTAACCAGGTATTCTACTTCTTCGAAAGTGAAAGACTGGGTG
TTCA
